Addgene plasmid #157679: pcDNA5-FRT-TO-Nsp1
Purpose: mammalian expression of untagged SARS-CoV-2 Nsp1 under control of a tetracycline-inducible promoter
Depositing lab: David Tollervey. Depositing organization: University of Edinburgh. Publication: Integrative vectors for regulated expression of SARS-CoV-2 proteins implicated in RNA metabolism. Bresson S, Robertson N, Sani E, Turowski TW, Shchepachev V, Kompauerova M, Spanos C, Helwak A, Tollervey D. Wellcome Open Res. 2020 Nov 3;5:261. doi: 10.12688/wellcomeopenres.16322.1. eCollection 2020. PubMed 33313418.
Backbone
  Vector backbone: pcDNA5-FRT-TO
  Backbone manufacturer: Thermo Fisher
  Vector type: Mammalian Expression
  Selectable markers: Hygromycin
Growth in bacteria
  Bacterial resistance: Ampicillin, 100 μg/mL
  Growth temperature: 37°C
  Growth strain: DH5alpha
  Copy number: High Copy
Gene/Insert
  Gene/Insert name: Nsp1
  Species: SARS-CoV-2
  Mutation: codon optimized
  Entrez Gene: ORF1ab (a.k.a. GU280_gp01)
  Cloning method: Restriction Enzyme; 5′ cloning site Unknown (unknown if destroyed); 3′ cloning site Unknown (unknown if destroyed)
Resource information
  A portion of this plasmid was derived from a plasmid made by: IDT
Terms and licenses: Academic/Nonprofit Terms; Industry Terms
How to cite: pcDNA5-FRT-TO-Nsp1 was a gift from David Tollervey (Addgene plasmid # 157679 ; http://n2t.net/addgene:157679 ; RRID:Addgene_157679)
