[The description below was written by a language model from this plasmid's Addgene catalogue record and pLannotate feature annotations shown in this document.]
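Description:
pcDNA5-FRT-TO-Nsp1 is a mammalian expression plasmid of about 5.7 kb built on the commercial pcDNA5-FRT-TO backbone. It is designed for tetracycline-regulated expression of SARS-CoV-2 non-structural protein 1 (Nsp1) from a defined genomic integration site. In bacteria it is maintained at high copy through a ColE1/pUC-type origin and selected with ampicillin via the β-lactamase gene and its own promoter. The feature table also lists remnants of cloning-vector sequence (lac promoter/operator, partial lacI, f1 ori and bom fragments) that play no evident role in the construct's function.

The expression cassette consists of the CMV immediate-early enhancer and promoter followed by short elements that the annotation software matched to tet-operator-containing promoters. These correspond to the tet operator sites that let the Tet repressor silence the CMV promoter until tetracycline or doxycycline is added. Downstream lies a roughly 540 bp coding sequence matched to the SARS-CoV-2 replicase polyprotein 1a, followed by the bGH polyadenylation signal. The automated note attached to that match describes nsp10, but this is generic polyprotein text. The catalogue entry identifies the insert as codon-optimized, untagged Nsp1, partly derived from commercially synthesized DNA. The cloning sites are not recorded.

An FRT site sits directly upstream of a hygromycin resistance gene that has no annotated promoter of its own and ends in an SV40 poly(A) signal. In this backbone design, FLP-mediated recombination into a host cell line carrying a matching FRT site places the gene behind a resident promoter, so hygromycin resistance marks correct integration. The plasmid belongs to a set of integrative vectors for regulated expression of SARS-CoV-2 proteins implicated in RNA metabolism, and it is suited to generating stable, inducible Nsp1-expressing cell lines.
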