Features (pLannotate 1.2.2; 21 found; start..end, strand, type, name):
     86..465     +  enhancer       CMV enhancer: human cytomegalovirus immediate early enhancer
    466..669     +  promoter       CMV promoter: human cytomegalovirus (CMV) immediate early promoter
    671..690     +  promoter       PLtetO-1 promoter (fragment): modified phage lambda PL promoter with tet operator sites (Lutz and Bujard, 1997)
    692..711     +  promoter       PLtetO-1 promoter (fragment): modified phage lambda PL promoter with tet operator sites (Lutz and Bujard, 1997)
    719..752     +  promoter       TRE3GV promoter (fragment): 3rd-generation Tet-responsive promoter that can be activated by binding of Tet-On® 3G, optimized for retroviral and lentiviral vectors
    856..1398    +  CDS            R1A_SARS2 (fragment) (sequence partly withheld): Experimental evidence at protein level: Swiss-Prot protein existence level 1. [Non-structural protein 10]: Plays a pivotal role in viral transcription by stimulating both nsp14 3'-5' exoribonuclease and nsp16 2'-O-methyltransferase activities. Therefore plays an essential role in viral mRNAs cap methylation. From Severe acute respiratory syndrome coronavirus 2 (2019-nCoV) (SARS-CoV-2).
   1470..1694    +  polyA_signal   bGH poly(A) signal: bovine growth hormone polyadenylation signal
   1698..1719    +  promoter       SV40 promoter (fragment): SV40 enhancer and early promoter
   1740..1973    +  rep_origin     f1 ori (fragment) (sequence partly withheld): f1 bacteriophage origin of replication; arrow indicates direction of (+) strand synthesis
   1978..2025    +  protein_bind   FRT: FLP-mediated recombination occurs in the 8-bp core sequence TCTAGAAA (Turan and Bode, 2011). FLP recombinase from the Saccharomyces cerevisiae 2μ plasmid
   2033..3055    +  CDS            HygR: aminoglycoside phosphotransferase from E. coli; aph(4)-Ia; confers resistance to hygromycin
   3065..3190    +  CDS            ble (fragment): BLE_KLEPN - Experimental evidence at protein level: Swiss-Prot protein existence level 1. Binding protein with a strong affinity to the bleomycin family of antibiotics. Binds to CL990; an antimitotic-antibiotic compound. From Klebsiella pneumoniae.
   3185..3306    +  polyA_signal   SV40 poly(A) signal: SV40 polyadenylation signal
   3379..3395    -  protein_bind   lac operator: The lac repressor binds to the lac operator to inhibit transcription in E. coli. This inhibition can be relieved by adding lactose or isopropyl-β-D-thiogalactopyranoside (IPTG). lac repressor encoded by lacI
   3403..3433    -  promoter       lac promoter: promoter for the E. coli lac operon
   3448..3469    -  protein_bind   CAP binding site: CAP binding activates transcription in the presence of cAMP. E. coli catabolite activator protein
   3482..3574    -  CDS            lacI (fragment): lac repressor; lacI; The lac repressor binds to the lac operator to inhibit transcription in E. coli. This inhibition can be relieved by adding lactose or isopropyl-β-D-thiogalactopyranoside (IPTG).
   3757..4345    -  rep_origin     ori: high-copy-number ColE1/pMB1/pBR322/pUC origin of replication
   4516..5376    -  CDS            AmpR: β-lactamase; bla; confers resistance to ampicillin, carbenicillin, and related antibiotics
   5377..5481    -  promoter       AmpR promoter: bla
   5540..5592    -  misc_feature   bom (fragment): basis of mobility region from pBR322
>Addgene plasmid #157679 | pcDNA5-FRT-TO-Nsp1 | addgene full sequence | sequence record 307608 | Addgene NGS Result
GGCTTGACCGACAATTGCATGAAGAATCTGCTTAGGGTTAGGCGTTTTGCGCTGCTTCGCGATGTACGGG
CCAGATATACGCGTTGACATTGATTATTGACTAGTTATTAATAGTAATCAATTACGGGGTCATTAGTTCA
TAGCCCATATATGGAGTTCCGCGTTACATAACTTACGGTAAATGGCCCGCCTGGCTGACCGCCCAACGAC
CCCCGCCCATTGACGTCAATAATGACGTATGTTCCCATAGTAACGCCAATAGGGACTTTCCATTGACGTC
AATGGGTGGAGTATTTACGGTAAACTGCCCACTTGGCAGTACATCAAGTGTATCATATGCCAAGTACGCC
CCCTATTGACGTCAATGACGGTAAATGGCCCGCCTGGCATTATGCCCAGTACATGACCTTATGGGACTTT
CCTACTTGGCAGTACATCTACGTATTAGTCATCGCTATTACCATGGTGATGCGGTTTTGGCAGTACATCA
ATGGGCGTGGATAGCGGTTTGACTCACGGGGATTTCCAAGTCTCCACCCCATTGACGTCAATGGGAGTTT
GTTTTGGCACCAAAATCAACGGGACTTTCCAAAATGTCGTAACAACTCCGCCCCATTGACGCAAATGGGC
GGTAGGCGTGTACGGTGGGAGGTCTATATAAGCAGAGCTCTCCCTATCAGTGATAGAGATCTCCCTATCA
GTGATAGAGATCGTCGACGAGCTCGTTTAGTGAACCGTCAGATCGCCTGGAGACGCCATCCACGCTGTTT
TGACCTCCATAGAAGACACCGGGACCGATCCAGCCTCCGGACTCTAGCGTTTAAACTTAAGCTTGGTACC
GAGCTCGGATCCGGGATGGAATCCTTGGTGCCGGGTTTTAAT
[348 nt withheld, positions 883-1230]
AACGGTAATAAAGGAGCGGGTGGTCATAGCTACGGGGCGGATCTTAAATCTTTTGACCTTGGGGATGAAC
TGGGCACTGATCCGTACGAAGATTTTCAGGAGAATTGGAATACCAAACATTCAAGCGGCGTGACGAGGGA
ACTTATGAGAGAGCTGAACGGCGGGGCCTAGGAGATATCCAGCACAGTGGCGGCCGCTCGAGTCTAGAGG
GCCCGTTTAAACCCGCTGATCAGCCTCGACTGTGCCTTCTAGTTGCCAGCCATCTGTTGTTTGCCCCTCC
CCCGTGCCTTCCTTGACCCTGGAAGGTGCCACTCCCACTGTCCTTTCCTAATAAAATGAGGAAATTGCAT
CGCATTGTCTGAGTAGGTGTCATTCTATTCTGGGGGGTGGGGTGGGGCAGGACAGCAAGGGGGAGGATTG
GGAAGACAATAGCAGGCATGCTGGGGATGCGGTGGGCTCTATGGCTTCTGAGGCGGAAAGAACCAGCTGG
GGCTCTAGGGGGTATCCCC
[124 nt withheld, positions 1740-1863]
C
[91 nt withheld, positions 1865-1955]
AGGGTGATGGTTCACGTACCTAGAAGTTCCTATTCCGAAGTTCCTATTCTCTAGAAAGTATAGGAACTTC
CTTGGCCAAAAAGCCTGAACTCACCGCGACGTCTGTCGAGAAGTTTCTGATCGAAAAGTTCGACAGCGTC
TCCGACCTGATGCAGCTCTCGGAGGGCGAAGAATCTCGTGCTTTCAGCTTCGATGTAGGAGGGCGTGGAT
ATGTCCTGCGGGTAAATAGCTGCGCCGATGGTTTCTACAAAGATCGTTATGTTTATCGGCACTTTGCATC
GGCCGCGCTCCCGATTCCGGAAGTGCTTGACATTGGGGAATTCAGCGAGAGCCTGACCTATTGCATCTCC
CGCCGTGCACAGGGTGTCACGTTGCAAGACCTGCCTGAAACCGAACTGCCCGCTGTTCTGCAGCCGGTCG
CGGAGGCCATGGATGCGATCGCTGCGGCCGATCTTAGCCAGACGAGCGGGTTCGGCCCATTCGGACCGCA
AGGAATCGGTCAATACACTACATGGCGTGATTTCATATGCGCGATTGCTGATCCCCATGTGTATCACTGG
CAAACTGTGATGGACGACACCGTCAGTGCGTCCGTCGCGCAGGCTCTCGATGAGCTGATGCTTTGGGCCG
AGGACTGCCCCGAAGTCCGGCACCTCGTGCACGCGGATTTCGGCTCCAACAATGTCCTGACGGACAATGG
CCGCATAACAGCGGTCATTGACTGGAGCGAGGCGATGTTCGGGGATTCCCAATACGAGGTCGCCAACATC
TTCTTCTGGAGGCCGTGGTTGGCTTGTATGGAGCAGCAGACGCGCTACTTCGAGCGGAGGCATCCGGAGC
TTGCAGGATCGCCGCGGCTCCGGGCGTATATGCTCCGCATTGGTCTTGACCAACTCTATCAGAGCTTGGT
TGACGGCAATTTCGATGATGCAGCTTGGGCGCAGGGTCGATGCGACGCAATCGTCCGATCCGGAGCCGGG
ACTGTCGGGCGTACACAAATCGCCCGCAGAAGCGCGGCCGTCTGGACCGATGGCTGTGTAGAAGTACTCG
CCGATAGTGGAAACCGACGCCCCAGCACTCGTCCGAGGGCAAAGGAATAGCACGTACTACGAGATTTCGA
TTCCACCGCCGCCTTCTATGAAAGGTTGGGCTTCGGAATCGTTTTCCGGGACGCCGGCTGGATGATCCTC
CAGCGCGGGGATCTCATGCTGGAGTTCTTCGCCCACCCCAACTTGTTTATTGCAGCTTATAATGGTTACA
AATAAAGCAATAGCATCACAAATTTCACAAATAAAGCATTTTTTTCACTGCATTCTAGTTGTGGTTTGTC
CAAACTCATCAATGTATCTTATCATGTCTGTATACCGTCGACCTCTAGCTAGAGCTTGGCGTAATCATGG
TCATAGCTGTTTCCTGTGTGAAATTGTTATCCGCTCACAATTCCACACAACATACGAGCCGGAAGCATAA
AGTGTAAAGCCTGGGGTGCCTAATGAGTGAGCTAACTCACATTAATTGCGTTGCGCTCACTGCCCGCTTT
CCAGTCGGGAAACCTGTCGTGCCAGCTGCATTAATGAATCGGCCAACGCGCGGGGAGAGGCGGTTTGCGT
ATTGGGCGCTCTTCCGCTTCCTCGCTCACTGACTCGCTGCGCTCGGTCGTTCGGCTGCGGCGAGCGGTAT
CAGCTCACTCAAAGGCGGTAATACGGTTATCCACAGAATCAGGGGATAACGCAGGAAAGAACATGTGAGC
AAAAGGCCAGCAAAAGGCCAGGAACCGTAAAAAGGCCGCGTTGCTGGCGTTTTTCCATAGGCTCCGCCCC
CCTGACGAGCATCACAAAAATCGACGCTCAAGTCAGAGGTGGCGAAACCCGACAGGACTATAAAGATACC
AGGCGTTTCCCCCTGGAAGCTCCCTCGTGCGCTCTCCTGTTCCGACCCTGCCGCTTACCGGATACCTGTC
CGCCTTTCTCCCTTCGGGAAGCGTGGCGCTTTCTCATAGCTCACGCTGTAGGTATCTCAGTTCGGTGTAG
GTCGTTCGCTCCAAGCTGGGCTGTGTGCACGAACCCCCCGTTCAGCCCGACCGCTGCGCCTTATCCGGTA
ACTATCGTCTTGAGTCCAACCCGGTAAGACACGACTTATCGCCACTGGCAGCAGCCACTGGTAACAGGAT
TAGCAGAGCGAGGTATGTAGGCGGTGCTACAGAGTTCTTGAAGTGGTGGCCTAACTACGGCTACACTAGA
AGAACAGTATTTGGTATCTGCGCTCTGCTGAAGCCAGTTACCTTCGGAAAAAGAGTTGGTAGCTCTTGAT
CCGGCAAACAAACCACCGCTGGTAGCGGTGGTTTTTTTGTTTGCAAGCAGCAGATTACGCGCAGAAAAAA
AGGATCTCAAGAAGATCCTTTGATCTTTTCTACGGGGTCTGACGCTCAGTGGAACGAAAACTCACGTTAA
GGGATTTTGGTCATGAGATTATCAAAAAGGATCTTCACCTAGATCCTTTTAAATTAAAAATGAAGTTTTA
AATCAATCTAAAGTATATATGAGTAAACTTGGTCTGACAGTTACCAATGCTTAATCAGTGAGGCACCTAT
CTCAGCGATCTGTCTATTTCGTTCATCCATAGTTGCCTGACTCCCCGTCGTGTAGATAACTACGATACGG
GAGGGCTTACCATCTGGCCCCAGTGCTGCAATGATACCGCGAGACCCACGCTCACCGGCTCCAGATTTAT
CAGCAATAAACCAGCCAGCCGGAAGGGCCGAGCGCAGAAGTGGTCCTGCAACTTTATCCGCCTCCATCCA
GTCTATTAATTGTTGCCGGGAAGCTAGAGTAAGTAGTTCGCCAGTTAATAGTTTGCGCAACGTTGTTGCC
ATTGCTACAGGCATCGTGGTGTCACGCTCGTCGTTTGGTATGGCTTCATTCAGCTCCGGTTCCCAACGAT
CAAGGCGAGTTACATGATCCCCCATGTTGTGCAAAAAAGCGGTTAGCTCCTTCGGTCCTCCGATCGTTGT
CAGAAGTAAGTTGGCCGCAGTGTTATCACTCATGGTTATGGCAGCACTGCATAATTCTCTTACTGTCATG
CCATCCGTAAGATGCTTTTCTGTGACTGGTGAGTACTCAACCAAGTCATTCTGAGAATAGTGTATGCGGC
GACCGAGTTGCTCTTGCCCGGCGTCAATACGGGATAATACCGCGCCACATAGCAGAACTTTAAAAGTGCT
CATCATTGGAAAACGTTCTTCGGGGCGAAAACTCTCAAGGATCTTACCGCTGTTGAGATCCAGTTCGATG
TAACCCACTCGTGCACCCAACTGATCTTCAGCATCTTTTACTTTCACCAGCGTTTCTGGGTGAGCAAAAA
CAGGAAGGCAAAATGCCGCAAAAAAGGGAATAAGGGCGACACGGAAATGTTGAATACTCATACTCTTCCT
TTTTCAATATTATTGAAGCATTTATCAGGGTTATTGTCTCATGAGCGGATACATATTTGAATGTATTTAG
AAAAATAAACAAATAGGGGTTCCGCGCACATTTCCCCGAAAAGTGCCACCTGACGTCGACGGATCGGGAG
ATCTCCCGATCCCCTATGGTGCACTCTCAGTACAATCTGCTCTGATGCCGCATAGTTAAGCCAGTATCTG
CTCCCTGCTTGTGTGTTGGAGGTCGCTGAGTAGTGCGCGAGCAAAATTTAAGCTACAACAAGGCAA
